Addgene plasmid #168785: pGem-LP1-loxP-bar-lox2272-71
Purpose: Vector to create landing pad 1 (LP1) by homologous recombination in Aspergillus nidulans ΔSt site. The strain A. nidulans LP1 is used for recombinase mediated chromosomal integration.
Depositing lab: Yit Heng Chooi. Depositing organization: University of Western Australia. Publication: Cre/lox-Mediated Chromosomal Integration of Biosynthetic Gene Clusters for Heterologous Expression in Aspergillus nidulans. Roux I, Chooi YH. ACS Synth Biol. 2022 Feb 16. doi: 10.1021/acssynbio.1c00458. PubMed 35168324.
Backbone
  Vector backbone: pGEM
  Backbone size w/o insert (bp): 3033
  Total vector size (bp): 6671
  Vector type: Cre/Lox, Synthetic Biology
  Selectable markers: Basta
Growth in bacteria
  Bacterial resistance: Ampicillin, 100 μg/mL
  Growth temperature: 37°C
  Growth strain: DH5alpha
  Copy number: High Copy
Gene/Insert 1
  Gene/Insert name: bar (alt name: Glufosinate/basta-resistance)
  Species: Synthetic; Streptomyces hygroscopicus
  Insert size (bp): 939
  Cloning method: Gibson Cloning
  Sequencing primers: 5′ GACGTGGGTTTCTGGCAG
Gene/Insert 2
  Gene/Insert name: Homology arm (ChrIV_A_nidulans_FGSC_A4:2736011,2737053)
  Species: Aspergillus nidulans
  Insert size (bp): 1040
  Cloning method: Gibson Cloning
  Sequencing primers: 5′ CAGGAAACAGCTATGAC
Gene/Insert 3
  Gene/Insert name: Homology arm (ChrIV_A_nidulans_FGSC_A4:2790295,2791327)
  Species: Aspergillus nidulans
  Insert size (bp): 1033
  Cloning method: Gibson Cloning
  Sequencing primers: 5′ GACGTGGGTTTCTGGCAG
Gene/Insert 4
  Gene/Insert name: loxP
  Species: Synthetic
  Insert size (bp): 34
  Cloning method: Gibson Cloning
  Sequencing primers: 5′ GACGTGGGTTTCTGGCAG
Gene/Insert 5
  Gene/Insert name: lox2272-71
  Species: Synthetic
  Insert size (bp): 34
  Cloning method: Restriction Enzyme; 5′ cloning site PmII (destroyed during cloning); 3′ cloning site AatII (destroyed during cloning)
  Sequencing primers: 5′ AATGCTTCGAGGTCCTGTATTGG
Terms and licenses: Academic/Nonprofit Terms; Industry Terms: Not Available to Industry
Depositor comments: Vector used to create Aspergillus nidulans parental strains with LP1 by polyethylene glycol (PEG)-calcium-based transformation with NotI linearized vector pGemLP1-loxP-bar-Lox2272-71 containing 1 kb homology regions at 5′ and 3′ of the floxed bar to facilitate homologous recombination in A. nidulans LO8030 ∆St locus. Colonies are selected for resistance to glufosinate extracted from Basta.
How to cite: pGem-LP1-loxP-bar-lox2272-71 was a gift from Yit Heng Chooi (Addgene plasmid # 168785 ; http://n2t.net/addgene:168785 ; RRID:Addgene_168785)
