[The description below was written by a language model from this plasmid's Addgene catalogue record and pLannotate feature annotations shown in this document.]
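Description:
pGem-LP1-loxP-bar-lox2272-71 is a pGEM-based integration vector used to install a Cre/lox "landing pad" (LP1) in the chromosome of the filamentous fungus Aspergillus nidulans. In E. coli it is maintained as a high-copy plasmid through a ColE1/pUC-type origin and selected with ampicillin via the β-lactamase gene. The backbone also carries the usual pGEM elements: an f1 origin, a disrupted lacZα region with lac promoter and operator, and flanking T7 and SP6 promoters. It has no fungal replication origin and is meant to act only by integration.

The payload is a bar cassette encoding phosphinothricin acetyltransferase from Streptomyces hygroscopicus, driven by the A. nidulans trpC promoter and followed by a sequence annotated as a partial NOS terminator. This confers resistance to glufosinate (Basta). The cassette is bracketed by two heterospecific recombination sites, loxP on one side and lox2272-71 on the other, the latter detected only as a partial lox2272 match, as expected for a variant site. Outside these sites lie two roughly 1 kb homology arms from A. nidulans chromosome IV that target the ΔSt locus. According to the record, the plasmid is linearized and introduced by PEG-calcium transformation, and double crossover places the floxed marker in the genome of the recipient strain. Because loxP and lox2272 do not recombine with each other, the resulting LP1 strain can accept donor DNA by Cre recombinase-mediated chromosomal integration, an approach used for heterologous expression of biosynthetic gene clusters.

Short annotated fragments such as ARS1, TRP1, a hornet peptide, lacI and the RSF origin are probably spurious similarity hits. The sequenced record is slightly longer than the catalogued total size.
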