Features (pLannotate 1.2.2; 23 found; start..end, strand, type, name):
    126..714     -  rep_origin     ori: high-copy-number ColE1/pMB1/pBR322/pUC origin of replication
    885..1745    -  CDS            AmpR: β-lactamase; bla; confers resistance to ampicillin, carbenicillin, and related antibiotics
   1746..1850    -  promoter       AmpR promoter: bla
   1877..1927    +  misc_feature   bom (fragment): basis of mobility region from pBR322
   1955..2383    -  rep_origin     f1 ori (sequence partly withheld): f1 bacteriophage origin of replication; arrow indicates direction of (+) strand synthesis
   2387..2544    -  CDS            lacZα (fragment): LacZα fragment of β-galactosidase; lacZ fragment
   2547..2565    +  promoter       T7 promoter: promoter for bacteriophage T7 RNA polymerase
   3745..3778    -  protein_bind   loxP: Cre-mediated recombination occurs in the 8-bp core sequence (GCATACAT). Cre recombinase
   3799..4015    -  rep_origin     ARS1 (fragment): S. cerevisiae autonomously replicating sequence ARS1
   4034..4155    -  terminator     NOS terminator (fragment): nopaline synthase terminator and poly(A) signal
   4170..4721    -  CDS            BlpR: phosphinothricin acetyltransferase; Streptomyces hygroscopicus bar; confers resistance to bialophos or phosphinothricin
   4744..5103    -  promoter       trpC promoter: promoter for Aspergillus nidulans trpC
   5109..5197    -  CDS            TRP1 (fragment): phosphoribosylanthranilate isomerase, required for tryptophan biosynthesis; S. cerevisiae TRP1; yeast auxotrophic marker
   5198..5237    -  promoter       TRP1 promoter (fragment): S. cerevisiae TRP1
   5248..5276    -  protein_bind   lox2272 (fragment): Cre-mediated recombination occurs in the 8-bp core sequence (GGATACTT). lox2272 sites are compatible with each other, but incompatible with loxP or loxN sites (Lee and Saito, 1988). Cre recombinase
   5321..5391    +  promoter       AmpR promoter (fragment): bla
   6394..6507    -  CDS            VESPI_VESMG (fragment): Experimental evidence at protein level: Swiss-Prot protein existence level 1. Shows contractile activity on isolated ileum smooth muscle. From Vespa magnifica (Hornet).
   6519..6537    -  promoter       SP6 promoter: promoter for bacteriophage SP6 RNA polymerase
   6579..6595    -  protein_bind   lac operator: The lac repressor binds to the lac operator to inhibit transcription in E. coli. This inhibition can be relieved by adding lactose or isopropyl-β-D-thiogalactopyranoside (IPTG). lac repressor encoded by lacI
   6603..6633    -  promoter       lac promoter: promoter for the E. coli lac operon
   6648..6669    -  protein_bind   CAP binding site: CAP binding activates transcription in the presence of cAMP. E. coli catabolite activator protein
   6682..6774    -  CDS            lacI (fragment): lac repressor; lacI; The lac repressor binds to the lac operator to inhibit transcription in E. coli. This inhibition can be relieved by adding lactose or isopropyl-β-D-thiogalactopyranoside (IPTG).
   6776..6831    -  rep_origin     RSF ori (fragment): Plasmids containing the RSF 1030 origin of replication can be propagated in E. coli cells that contain additional plasmids with compatible origins.
>Addgene plasmid #168785 | pGem-LP1-loxP-bar-lox2272-71 | addgene full sequence | sequence record 350000 | Addgene NGS Result
GTATCAGCTCACTCAAAGGCGGTAATACGGTTATCCACAGAATCAGGGGATAACGCAGGAAAGAACATGT
GAGCAAAAGGCCAGCAAAAGGCCAGGAACCGTAAAAAGGCCGCGTTGCTGGCGTTTTTCCATAGGCTCCG
CCCCCCTGACGAGCATCACAAAAATCGACGCTCAAGTCAGAGGTGGCGAAACCCGACAGGACTATAAAGA
TACCAGGCGTTTCCCCCTGGAAGCTCCCTCGTGCGCTCTCCTGTTCCGACCCTGCCGCTTACCGGATACC
TGTCCGCCTTTCTCCCTTCGGGAAGCGTGGCGCTTTCTCATAGCTCACGCTGTAGGTATCTCAGTTCGGT
GTAGGTCGTTCGCTCCAAGCTGGGCTGTGTGCACGAACCCCCCGTTCAGCCCGACCGCTGCGCCTTATCC
GGTAACTATCGTCTTGAGTCCAACCCGGTAAGACACGACTTATCGCCACTGGCAGCAGCCACTGGTAACA
GGATTAGCAGAGCGAGGTATGTAGGCGGTGCTACAGAGTTCTTGAAGTGGTGGCCTAACTACGGCTACAC
TAGAAGAACAGTATTTGGTATCTGCGCTCTGCTGAAGCCAGTTACCTTCGGAAAAAGAGTTGGTAGCTCT
TGATCCGGCAAACAAACCACCGCTGGTAGCGGTGGTTTTTTTGTTTGCAAGCAGCAGATTACGCGCAGAA
AAAAAGGATCTCAAGAAGATCCTTTGATCTTTTCTACGGGGTCTGACGCTCAGTGGAACGAAAACTCACG
TTAAGGGATTTTGGTCATGAGATTATCAAAAAGGATCTTCACCTAGATCCTTTTAAATTAAAAATGAAGT
TTTAAATCAATCTAAAGTATATATGAGTAAACTTGGTCTGACAGTTACCAATGCTTAATCAGTGAGGCAC
CTATCTCAGCGATCTGTCTATTTCGTTCATCCATAGTTGCCTGACTCCCCGTCGTGTAGATAACTACGAT
ACGGGAGGGCTTACCATCTGGCCCCAGTGCTGCAATGATACCGCGAGACCCACGCTCACCGGCTCCAGAT
TTATCAGCAATAAACCAGCCAGCCGGAAGGGCCGAGCGCAGAAGTGGTCCTGCAACTTTATCCGCCTCCA
TCCAGTCTATTAATTGTTGCCGGGAAGCTAGAGTAAGTAGTTCGCCAGTTAATAGTTTGCGCAACGTTGT
TGCCATTGCTACAGGCATCGTGGTGTCACGCTCGTCGTTTGGTATGGCTTCATTCAGCTCCGGTTCCCAA
CGATCAAGGCGAGTTACATGATCCCCCATGTTGTGCAAAAAAGCGGTTAGCTCCTTCGGTCCTCCGATCG
TTGTCAGAAGTAAGTTGGCCGCAGTGTTATCACTCATGGTTATGGCAGCACTGCATAATTCTCTTACTGT
CATGCCATCCGTAAGATGCTTTTCTGTGACTGGTGAGTACTCAACCAAGTCATTCTGAGAATAGTGTATG
CGGCGACCGAGTTGCTCTTGCCCGGCGTCAATACGGGATAATACCGCGCCACATAGCAGAACTTTAAAAG
TGCTCATCATTGGAAAACGTTCTTCGGGGCGAAAACTCTCAAGGATCTTACCGCTGTTGAGATCCAGTTC
GATGTAACCCACTCGTGCACCCAACTGATCTTCAGCATCTTTTACTTTCACCAGCGTTTCTGGGTGAGCA
AAAACAGGAAGGCAAAATGCCGCAAAAAAGGGAATAAGGGCGACACGGAAATGTTGAATACTCATACTCT
TCCTTTTTCAATATTATTGAAGCATTTATCAGGGTTATTGTCTCATGAGCGGATACATATTTGAATGTAT
TTAGAAAAATAAACAAATAGGGGTTCCGCGCACATTTCCCCGAAAAGTGCCACCTGATGCGGTGTGAAAT
ACCGCACAGATGCGTAAGGAGAAAATACCGCATCAGGAAATTGTAAGCGTTAATATTTTGTTAAAATTCG
CGTTAAATTTTTGTTAAATCAGCTCATTTTTTAACCAATAGGCCGAAATCGGCAAAATCCCTTATAAATC
AAAAGAATAGACCGAGATAGGGT
[37 nt withheld, positions 2054-2090]
AAAGAACGTGGACTCCAACGTCAAAGG
[49 nt withheld, positions 2118-2166]
T
[91 nt withheld, positions 2168-2258]
G
[124 nt withheld, positions 2260-2383]
CCATTCGCCATTCAGGCTGCGCAACTGTTGGGAAGGGCGATCGGTGCGGGCCTCTTCGCTATTACGCCAG
CTGGCGAAAGGGGGATGTGCTGCAAGGCGATTAAGTTGGGTAACGCCAGGGTTTTCCCAGTCACGACGTT
GTAAAACGACGGCCAGTGAATTGTAATACGACTCACTATAGGGCGAATTGGGCCCGACGTCGCATGCTCC
CGGCCGCCATGGCGGCCGCGGGAATTCACGTCGTCGTCGCCCAGCATTGGACAGCGCGTTAATGGGTCGA
TAGACACTCATTTGTATGCACTGACGCGTTAAGGGATGGCTTGAAACTTGCATGAAGCGAGTGTGGTATC
AGTGTGCAGAATTCGTCCGGTTGGTGTGCGAGTCCCCCAGTTCAGCAAAAACACACAACCAACCTCCGAT
CAGGGGCCGGTCGCGCTCTTAGAATTTCCTGGTAGTATCTGATAATAGATGCTTGTCTTGGTAAACATAA
ACAGGGTATCGGGGCTTGAACTGGAATTGGCTGTCGATTCAAAATTGTGGCTGCGAGCCATTACGTCACA
GCGCCTGACCAAGGCATAACTGTGGCAGACAGTGCATCCACTTTCTAAGTCTACACCATAGGGCAGAAAG
GATGGTATTGATTCTTGCTTCATTTGCCTAGATTATATCCTAGACAAACTTTTTGGTAGATAGACAGGCC
ATCAGAAAGAACGAGCAAAGGGTAAACGATTGGCCTATTCTTCTCCCTGGAATAAAGATGATTTTCCTAT
GTCATTAACTTGAACTTCACCAGGATCCTCACAGCAACTAGCCCGTTCGGTGACTATCTTAGGGCTCCCT
TACATCCTTGTGAAATGTGGATGTGCGGGTCAAGTATTGCGATGACTCGTCATTGGACTGAAATGGACTA
CCGGTCTTATATGAGCTCGTCATTGCCCAGGAGCATTCACTGGCCGGTTGTTAGCGTGATGCTTATTTTG
GCTGATTTGCGAATTGACTTTCGATCCAAAGGCTCTTACGTGCGATGAACCGCCTCCAAAGTGAGAACAA
TACGTAGTCACCAGATGAGTTGAGGACATTGTGAACTAAGCCAGCCAAACCCAGACAAGGCGTAAGATAG
CTGCTGCTTTCGATATATACACTAAGAAAGCTGGTTATACCTGGGACTGGGACCAGAGCATCCCTGCTTC
TAGCCCACTGACAGCCCAACATCTGACTGCGGTAATACGGCATTTATGACCAGGGCCCCAACCAAGGATA
TTCCCCTACCGACGACCCAACCTTTGGGTCTGAAGAGGAGTTTACGTCCAGCCAAGCTAGCTTGGCTGCA
GGTCGAGCGGCCGCGATCCGGAACCCTTAATATAACTTCGTATAATGTATGCTATACGAAGTTATTAGGT
CCCTCGACCGGCCGCGGCGGTTGTTTGCAAGACCGAGAAAAGGCTAGCAAGAATCGGGTCATTGTAGCGT
ATGCGCCTGTGAACATTCTCTTCAACAAGTTTGATTCCATTGCGGTGAAATGGTAAAAGTCAACCCCCTG
CGATGTATATTTTCCTGTACAATCAATCAAAAAGCCAAATGATTTAGCATTATCTTTACATCTTGTTATT
TTACAGATTTTATGTTTAGATCCACTAGTTTCTCGGTACTATGCATTACATGTTAATTATTACATGCTTA
ACGTAATTCAACAGAAATTATATGATAATCATCGCAAGACCGGCAACAGGATTCAATCTTAAGAAACTTT
ATTGCCAAATGTTTGAACGATCTGCAGGTCGACGGATCAGATCTCGGTGACGGGCAGGACCGGACGGGGC
GGTACCGGCAGGCTGAAGTCCAGCTGCCAGAAACCCACGTCATGCCAGTTCCCGTGCTTGAAGCCGGCCG
CCCGCAGCATGCCGCGGGGGGCATATCCGAGCGCCTCGTGCATGCGCACGCTCGGGTCGTTGGGCAGCCC
GATGACAGCGACCACGCTCTTGAAGCCCTGTGCCTCCAGGGACTTCAGCAGGTGGGTGTAGAGCGTGGAG
CCCAGTCCCGTCCGCTGGTGGCGGGGGGAGACGTACACGGTCGACTCGGCCGTCCAGTCGTAGGCGTTGC
GTGCCTTCCAGGGGCCCGCGTAGGCGATGCCGGCGACCTCGCCGTCCACCTCGGCGACGAGCCAGGGATA
GCGCTCCCGCAGACGGACGAGGTCGTCCGTCCACTCCTGCGGTTCCTGCGGCTCGGTACGGAAGTTGACC
GTGCTTGTCTCGATGTAGTGGTTGACGATGGTGCAGACCGCCGGCATGTCCGCCTCGGTGGCACGGCGGA
TGTCGGCCGGGCGTCGTTCTGGGCTCATGGTTACTTCCTAATCGAAGCTTTGCTTGGGTAGAATAGGTAA
GTCAGATTGAATCTGAAATAAAGGGAGGAAGGGCGAACTTAAGAAGGTATGACCGGGTCGTTCACTTACC
TTGCTTGACAAACGCACCAAGTTATCGTGCACCAAGCAGCAGATGATAATAATGTCCTCGTTCCTGTCTG
CTAATAAGAGTCACACTTCGAGCGCCGCCGCTACTGCTACAAGTGGGGCTGATCTGACCAGTTGCCTAAA
TGAACCATCTTGTCAAACGACACAAATTTTGTGCTCACCGCCTGGACGACTAAACCAAAATAGGCATTCA
TTGTTGACCTCCACTAGCTCCAGCCAAGCCCAAAAAGTGCTCCTTCAATATCATCTTCTGTCGAGTCTAG
AGCACATTCTGCGGCCTCTGTGCTCTGCAAGCCGCAAACTTTCACCAATGGACCAGAACTACCTGTGAAA
TTAATAACAGACATACTCCAAGCTGCCTTTGTGTGCTTAATCACGTATACTCACATTATAGATCATAACT
TCGTATAAAGTATCCTATACGAACGGTAGCTAGCTGTACGTCAGGTGGCACTTTTCGGGGAAATGTGCGC
GGAACCCCTATTTGTTTATTTTTCTAAATACATTCAAATATGTATCCGCTCATGAGACAATAACCCTGTC
CCACCTTGATCTACCTGCTGTCATTTAGTAAGCTACGATGACACGTACCCAATACAGGACCTCGAAGCAT
TGCGTCGTTTGCCGTTGCTGATCGTGAACTGCACTTTTTGTAGAACTCAGACAACGTTCATCGCTATTTA
CTGGACCATGAAAATCAAACAAAAAATAACTAATCCATATACGTCTGAAATACCGAGACTATCGTTTGTA
AGTGGGGAATTAATCGTGCTGTGCCAGGACACTGTCTGACCAAACTAGGAGAACTTGGGCTTCTCAATGA
GTTCCTGCGTCTCTTGGCCAAGCCTGTTCCGGCGCGTTACTGCTCCTGTCCGTTATAAAATGGTTCAGGC
TCGGTATGCAATGAAGGCATTGGTTTGCTGTGGTAGTAAGTAGTACGCGGAACCTGCATCCGCGACTGTT
GACTGTATTATGACGGTATATACCTTTCTAGATACGCTCTGTCATGGCATTTTTCGTTGTTATGTTATAT
TTCAACAGGTATATTTAGGACTATATGGTTTGACTAGAGCATCTATAACCGCAAGCCAGTTTTATCGGTG
CGATCCAGGCAGGTCGAGAATGGGATCTGATCAAAGTGCTGAGAGATGCTTGCCCGAAAACGTCTCTTAC
AGGATACCCAAGATTTGGCGTTGCATTAGTCTAACTATGCTTGTCCTATTAATACCTTCTCATATTATCG
GTATCCTTACCTGGTTAACAGGCTGATGAGATGCCAGGTACAATACCATTTTCTAAACATTAACAGTGAC
ATGACCAATCACTTAGCTAGTTTCATCTATTTGCCGACGGTTTCGCATTCTGGGCATAGGCCAGAAAAAG
GCAACAGCAGGAAGACATTAAAAGAGATCCTTAAAGTATCAAAAGTCATGCTAGGCGCGCTGTATTATAT
TTAATACGGTCATGGACAACGTAAATGCCTCGCTGGCAGAGGCAGACACCAAACCATTGCAACATAAGAT
TGCAGAGATATATAATTATATCTATGTAACTTTCCAGCAATCCTAATCATTACCTCACTTGGGCGACACG
ACGAGGAATTCGCGGCCGCCTGCAGGTCGACCATATGGGAGAGCTCCCAACGCGTTGGATGCATAGCTTG
AGTATTCTATAGTGTCACCTAAATAGCTTGGCGTAATCATGGTCATAGCTGTTTCCTGTGTGAAATTGTT
ATCCGCTCACAATTCCACACAACATACGAGCCGGAAGCATAAAGTGTAAAGCCTGGGGTGCCTAATGAGT
GAGCTAACTCACATTAATTGCGTTGCGCTCACTGCCCGCTTTCCAGTCGGGAAACCTGTCGTGCCAGCTG
CATTAATGAATCGGCCAACGCGCGGGGAGAGGCGGTTTGCGTATTGGGCGCTCTTCCGCTTCCTCGCTCA
CTGACTCGCTGCGCTCGGTCGTTCGGCTGCGGCGAGCG
